Addgene plasmid #232601: pAS3-rab-3P::AI::ChR2(H134R)
Purpose: Pan-neuronal expression of opsin 'ChR2(H134R)', regulated by rab-3 promoter and unc-54 3' UTR
Depositing lab: Andrew Leifer. Depositing organization: Princeton University. Publication: TWISP: a transgenic worm for interrogating signal propagation in Caenorhabditis elegans. Sharma AK, Randi F, Kumar S, Dvali S, Leifer AM. Genetics. 2024 Jul 8;227(3):iyae077. doi: 10.1093/genetics/iyae077. PubMed 38733622.
Backbone
  Vector backbone: pAS3
  Backbone manufacturer: Anuj Sharma
  Vector type: Worm Expression
Growth in bacteria
  Bacterial resistance: Ampicillin, 100 μg/mL
  Growth temperature: 37°C
  Growth strain: DH5alpha
  Copy number: High Copy
Gene/Insert
  Gene/Insert name: Channelrhodopsin2
  Species: Synthetic
  Mutation: H134R
  Cloning method: Ligation Independent Cloning
Terms and licenses: Academic/Nonprofit Terms; Industry Terms: Not Available to Industry
How to cite: pAS3-rab-3P::AI::ChR2(H134R) was a gift from Andrew Leifer (Addgene plasmid # 232601 ; http://n2t.net/addgene:232601 ; RRID:Addgene_232601)
