[The description below was written by a language model from this plasmid's Addgene catalogue record and pLannotate feature annotations shown in this document.]
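Description:
pAS3-rab-3P::AI::ChR2(H134R) is a worm expression plasmid of about 9 kb, built on the pAS3 backbone, for pan-neuronal expression of an optogenetic actuator in Caenorhabditis elegans. It is propagated in E. coli as a high-copy plasmid through a ColE1/pUC-type origin and selected with ampicillin through the bla gene and its native promoter. The remaining bacterial annotations are pUC/pBR322-derived remnants rather than functional parts of the payload: fragments of the multiple cloning site, rop, bom and lacI, together with the CAP binding site, lac promoter and lac operator.

The payload is a synthetic channelrhodopsin-2 coding sequence carrying the H134R substitution. ChR2 is a blue-light-gated cation channel derived from an N-terminal fragment of the Chlamydomonas reinhardtii protein, and it depolarises cells on illumination. According to the catalogue entry, expression is driven by the rab-3 promoter, which is active throughout the nervous system, and the transcript is terminated by the unc-54 3' UTR, a standard worm expression element. Neither of these regulatory regions is called by the automated annotation. The long unannotated stretch upstream of the opsin CDS presumably holds the promoter, and the short aex-5 fragment hit downstream of the CDS lies where the 3' UTR region would be expected. The "AI" in the name is not defined in the record; it may refer to an artificial intron, as is often placed before worm transgenes, but this is not stated. No fluorescent tag or worm selection marker is annotated.

The insert was assembled by ligation-independent cloning. The plasmid was deposited with work describing a transgenic worm for interrogating signal propagation between neurons, which fits its use for light-driven neuronal activation.
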