Features (pLannotate 1.2.2; 12 found; start..end, strand, type, name):
     23..41      -  misc_feature   MCS (fragment): pUC18/19 multiple cloning site
   4606..5532    +  CDS            ChR2(H134R): H134R mutant of an N-terminal fragment of channelrhodopsin-2 from the alga Chlamydomonas reinhardtii (Nagel et al., 2005) blue light-activated cation channel
   6141..6293    +  CDS            aex-5 (fragment): AEX5_CAEEL - Also known as kpc-3 From Caenorhabditis elegans.
   6421..6456    +  CDS            rop (fragment): Rop protein, which maintains plasmids at low copy number; rop
   6558..6657    +  misc_feature   bom (fragment): basis of mobility region from pBR322
   6755..6859    +  promoter       AmpR promoter: bla
   6860..7720    +  CDS            AmpR: β-lactamase; bla; confers resistance to ampicillin, carbenicillin, and related antibiotics
   7891..8479    +  rep_origin     ori: high-copy-number ColE1/pMB1/pBR322/pUC origin of replication
   8662..8754    +  CDS            lacI (fragment): lac repressor; lacI; The lac repressor binds to the lac operator to inhibit transcription in E. coli. This inhibition can be relieved by adding lactose or isopropyl-β-D-thiogalactopyranoside (IPTG).
   8767..8788    +  protein_bind   CAP binding site: CAP binding activates transcription in the presence of cAMP. E. coli catabolite activator protein
   8803..8833    +  promoter       lac promoter: promoter for the E. coli lac operon
   8841..8857    +  protein_bind   lac operator: The lac repressor binds to the lac operator to inhibit transcription in E. coli. This inhibition can be relieved by adding lactose or isopropyl-β-D-thiogalactopyranoside (IPTG). lac repressor encoded by lacI
>Addgene plasmid #232601 | pAS3-rab-3P::AI::ChR2(H134R) | addgene full sequence | sequence record 462091 | Addgene NGS Result
GCTAACAACTTGGAAATGAAATAAGCTTGCATGCCTGCAGGCGAGTTTTGACTGGCTTTCAAAAACTGAG
TGATTACTAATTATTTTTGAAAAAATTAACAGTTGTGATATGATATTTAGACATTTTTGCAATATATAAT
TTGTTTGAAAAAAAAACATTTTTTAATGGTCTTCGAAGCTATAATAGTTTTTCGTAAAATTTTAAATAAA
ACAGCTGACAGATATCCACATTCAATAATTGAAAGTATGCAGTTCTCTTTTTTTTTGTCAAATAGAAAAA
AAGTAACAGATGGTCAGATATAATCTAGGTTAATCTGACTCTGGTCATCGATGAACTCATTTTCATCATA
ATCATTCTTCTTTCAAATGGTCTGTTCGGAATTCGAATATTCAATAAATGGATATCTTATTAGATGCTCC
GGATTTATTCCACCAAACTTCCAAGACGTAAGTTCAATTTAAACAAAATTACTATAGCTTGAAAAAATGA
GAAAAAACGAGCAGATAAAAAAATAACAGAAAAAATCCATAAAAATGACGAGGGTTCCGTGCGAAAATCG
TCATTGTTTTTGGCTTGCATCACACTTTTCCGCGAGTCAGCCACACTGTTTTATCGATTATTATTTTTCT
GATTTCAGAAACCGGAAACTTACAACTGAGATGCTTTCATTTTGATTTTTTTAAATTTAGTTTTGATTTC
AGCGATTTGTTTGAATATAATTATGCATGAGTTGGCTTTTGCATTTTTAGATAAATAAGTTCACATGCTC
GGACAAATTGTGTGGTTTAATCTGTGAAAGTTTTGAATCTTCTGTTTGAAAAAAAAAACATTTTTAATTT
GTATATACGAGTGAATTGGTTAGGCCCTGGTTACGTTTTCCAGCGAATTCATTCAAATTTCTTATTTTTT
CTATTTTTTCAATTAAATAATTTAGTTCTCTATCACATGTGTATGATCAAAATTTCATTCCTAATCGTAA
GCAAATTTAGGCTCATCCGTAGTATAATTTTGTTATGAAGGGCTTCACAGTAAAAGCTCAAACTCCAACA
TTTAGCAACTAGCAACCAACAAAAAACCAAAGAAATGTCAGTTTTGAAAAGTCGTTATTTCTTTGTCTTC
TCACAATTCACACATCATCTTCTCGTTTTCCTCCGTTTTTTTGTCGTGCTTCCTTCTTTTCTTTACACAT
TTTTCTAACCTTTTTTTAAGTCTATCCTCTCCTAATCCTTTGTACTCTCTAATCAGTTTTGCTGGTTGTG
CTGCACAATTTTTATCAGATTTATGCGCGAAACAAAAGCCTCTCGCGGAGAGCTCCGCCAAATCCGGTCT
TCTTTTTTCCTTGCCTATCGGATTTCACAAACATTCAGTTTGTCACTTGACGATGTGTTGGAGGCATTAC
TACTAGGAAGTGTTATTCATATTTTTTATTCGTTTCTTTTTGGTGACTAAACGAAATATTCCGAACGTTT
TCCTGATTTCAGGCGGCGGAAACGAAGAAGACCACGAATAATCAACAGGCTGCCATTGCATCCGCCAGAA
GTCGAGTGAGTTCTTTGAAAATCTTTATTAGAGTTATTTGTGACAATTTGCCACTTTTTTTTTAATGTTT
AATGAATCTGTAACGAAATTAATACCAAGGGTGTCCAACAGAACTATCTGAGCGGTTATTTAATTTTTAG
ATAGTATATTTCTTCCGATCGTAACATACATATTTTCAAGCATAGTACTGTGATTTAAGTTACAGTTTTC
CAATCAGTCTTGATTTTAATAAAAACTTTTCAACTGCAAAAATGCCTCTGAAGTATTTTTCTATATTTTT
ATAGTTGAATAATTTTTTGATTGGCACAAAGACCGCCGAGATATGAGCCGTTAAAGTAAAGCTGCATGGA
TTCAATATGGTTTGTATTTGATTGGAGTCACTTACATGGAAATATTTGTATTTAAATCTCATATTTTAAA
ACAAGACAAACACCAAATTAAATTTTTATTAATCTGAACATTTTTCAATCGATTTGGTAAACAAATTATT
AGATGTTTCCCTCAAAAATTGTAACAATTCCTAAATTGTGGCACTTATAATAACATCGTCCTGAATTCTC
AAAAAAAACCGAATGCTAAGAGAGATTTCGTTTAACTGGGACCTGTAACTGAATTTTCAAATATTGGCAG
TTTTTGATAAACTGGGAGGGAAATCAAAAACCAAAACTACAGTACCCCTCGTGTTATAATAAATTGTCAT
TCACTCCTTTTTTGTTCCCAACATTTGCTCCCATCTCCTGACGAGAAAGAACAATTTTATGAGCACGGGA
ACCCGTGGGCGTCCATCCGTTCCTCCTGTGCAATTTCAGCCCCCTTCCTCTACATTCTCTGTGTTCCCGT
TTTTATCGTTTTATGGGTATCGGGAACGGACAGATCGCTTCCATTTGCTTCTATTCCGTCCTCACAAGAC
GTCCCACTAACTGATTTTCTTCTGATTTCTTTTCACTGAAAATGGGAAAGAAAGAAAAAGACGATGAATC
GACGACTTCTTCTCAGGAGAAGGTGAAGAAGAAGGATAAGGAGAAAGTTCATCTAAGGCTGAAAGATAAA
GTAAAAAAACTTAGAAAATCTAAGTCGATTGCAGTATCTTCTCCAGCTGATTATATGACTTGTCAGTGTG
AACCATGCAAAAAAGTAGCTCTCGAGGTAATAATTTTTAAACTCAATACGTAGTTAAGTTTGAACTCCTT
TTAATTTACTTATCATCTAATTTACCGTCACAATAGTACTTCCATTAGCAATTATTTTAAAATTACATGC
ATAGCTTCAATGTTCGTTTTTTTGCGTTCTCATATCGTATGTTGTCTGCCTCTCGAATACTGACTGTCCG
ACTAGAATGTCCCGGTAGGATTACTGTACGGTCACTGGGAATAAACTGTTTCTGAAATCAATCTGAAATT
CCGTAGATCTTCTTGGTTCAATTTCTTATTCCTCAATCTTTGGACAACGTCACCTTCAGAGTCGTCGTTG
AGTATCCCATCATTAACTAGTCAATCTTTCTCTCTTTTTCATTTCCCCCAACTTTTCTGCATATTTTTTG
ACGACGACGACCTCGACGGCAACGAGAATACATTTATCTATTTTTTAGTATAGCATATATACATTTTCTA
CTTTTCTCTAACCCATTTCAGACGTATAGATTTTGGTTTTCGAATGCAACTTTGAGATTTTTCAAAGATC
TTCAGATGGGAGCAGTGGACTGTCTATTTGATATTCTTAAAATGTACTCTATAAAAGATGAAACTGTAAT
GACCAATTCCCTACATAAATATTTTTAACTAATTGGTCGGATATTTGGGGATCAGAGAAGTACTTGTTTT
TGCGATATTAATAATGATATATTTTTCTAGTAAAAAAATGTTAAGCGATTTGTGAATAATTAAGTTGGCT
TGAAAAAGATTTTTTGATAGCTATGTATTTTGTTAATTTAAATCAGATTTTAAAACTTTATTATTGACTA
TTTATATATATTATATATTATATATTTTCATGGTTTAATCAAAATCTATTAAATTATTTCTAAGATCTCT
AAATATCGAATTCTCTAAAAAGCTTCATCAACAAAAGCATTTCAATTATCTAACACAATGAGAATAATTC
AAGAACTGAAATAGAAAGAAATCTAGAAAAAAAAGAGAGTGAGGTGCCCTATTAAATCGGTGCTCTCCTC
TCTAACAGAAGCGCCTACACGCACCCAAGAGAGCTCTTTTTCTTTCTTTTTTCGGAGCACACATACACGC
ATACACTCCTCAGAAGTGTATAGAGAAAATGGGAGAAGAAGCGAAAGAAGACGAAGAAGCGGTTGTGATG
TATGCATCGGGCGTTTCTATCCCTCTCCGTGAGCAACGAGCTAGTCAACCCATCGATCCATTTTTGTGAG
CACACACAGAGAGAGACTCAAACACACTCACAGCTTCACACTGAGCTCCAAGAGCTCTGTAGAGAGAAGC
CAGAGTATGCTTTCCTCGATTTTCCTAACGTCTTCTTCTTCTGCTTTTTTCTTTTTCCCAACGAGTTGTA
GTCCACTAACTTCAATTTTTCCTCCAGAGAAAGAGTTTTAGAGAGACAGCTGATAAATACACTAGAGAAA
TAAAAAGAATGATAAAAATTTGCTATTTTAATCAGTTCCCTCTCGTTTCTCTAAGTTTTGTTGTTGGGTT
GGGAAATTAAAATTGGAAAATGGAAATAACGTTTTTTTCTGTCTAATCTTGAATTCTCCAGACATTTCTT
ATTTCCTTTTTTGTTGCAAGTTTTTCTTCCTTCTCTAATTTTTAATCAAAGATATCTCGCTATGAACTTT
GAATTTTTGATATTTTGATTCTATAAATACATAAAGTAATCTAAATGCTCTTTTAAAATAAATCTACAGT
AGCCCTATTTTCAGGGATCCCCGGGATTGGCCAAAGGACCCAAAGGTATGTTTCGAATGATACTAACATA
ACATAGAACATTTTCAGGAGGACCCTTGGAGGGTACCGAGCTCAGAAAAAATGTTTTCTGTCACACATAA
TAAACTGCACTCGCAGAATTTAATATTTATTATTTCAGATTTTGCCATGGGATCCATGGACTATGGCGGC
GCTTTGTCTGCCGTCGGACGCGAACTTTTGTTCGTTACTAATCCTGTGGTGGTGAACGGGTCCGTCCTGG
TCCCTGAGGATCAATGTTACTGTGCCGGATGGATTGAATCTCGCGGCACGAACGGCGCTCAGACCGCGTC
AAATGTCCTGCAGTGGCTTGCAGCAGGATTCAGCATTTTGCTGCTGATGTTCTATGCCTACCAAACCTGG
AAATCTACATGCGGCTGGGAGGAGATCTATGTGTGCGCCATTGAAATGGTTAAGGTGATTCTCGAGTTCT
TTTTTGAGTTTAAGAATCCCTCTATGCTCTACCTTGCCACAGGACACCGGGTGCAGTGGCTGCGCTATGC
AGAGTGGCTGCTCACTTGTCCTGTCATCCTTATCCGCCTGAGCAACCTCACCGGCCTGAGCAACGACTAC
AGCAGGAGAACCATGGGACTCCTTGTCTCAGACATCGGGACTATCGTGTGGGGGGCTACCAGCGCCATGG
CAACCGGCTATGTTAAAGTCATCTTCTTTTGTCTTGGATTGTGCTATGGCGCGAACACATTTTTTCACGC
CGCCAAAGCATATATCGAGGGTTATCATACTGTGCCAAAGGGTCGGTGCCGCCAGGTCGTGACCGGCATG
GCATGGCTGTTTTTCGTGAGCTGGGGTATGTTCCCAATTCTCTTCATTTTGGGGCCCGAAGGTTTTGGCG
TCCTGAGCGTCTATGGCTCCACCGTAGGTCACACGATTATTGATCTGATGAGTAAAAATTGTTGGGGGTT
GTTGGGACACTACCTGCGCGTCCTGATCCACGAGCACATATTGATTCACGGAGATATCCGCAAAACCACC
AAACTGAACATCGGCGGAACGGAGATCGAGGTCGAGACTCTCGTCGAAGACGAAGCCGAGGCCGGAGCCG
TGCCAGGCGGCCGCTAAGCGCCGGTCGCTACCATTACCAACTTGTCTGGTGTCAAAAATAATAGGGGCCG
CTGTCATCAGAGTAAGTTTAAACTGAGTTCTACTAACTAACGAGTAATATTTAAATTTTCAGCATCTCGC
GCCCGTGCCTCTGACTTCTAAGTCCAATTACTCTTCAACATCCCTACATGCTCTTTCTCCCTGTGCTCCC
ACCCCCTATTTTTGTTATTATCAAAAAACTTCTCTTAATTTCTTTGTTTTTTAGCTTCTTTTAAGTCACC
TCTAACAATGAAATTGTGTAGATTCAAAAATAGAATTAATTCGTAATAAAAAGTCGAAAAAAATTGTGCT
CCCTCCCCCCATTAATAATAATTCTATCCCAAAATCTACACAATGTTCTGTGTACACTTCTTATGTTTTT
TACTTCTGATAAATTTTTTTGAAACATCATAGAAAAAACCGCACACAAAATACCTTATCATATGTTACGT
TTCAGTTTATGACCGCAATTTTTATTTCTTCGCACGTCTGGGCCTCTCATGACGTCAAATCATGCTCATC
GTGAAAAAGTTTTGGAGTATTTTTGGAATTTTTCAATCAAGTGAAAGTTTATGAAATTAATTTTCCTGCT
TTTGCTTTTTGGGGTTTCCCCTATTGTTTGTCAAGATTTCGAGGACGGCGTTTTTCTTGCTAAAATCACA
AGTATTGATGAGCACGATGCAAGAAAGATCGGAAGAAGGTTTGGGTTTGAGGCTCAGTGGAAGGTGAGTA
GAAGTTGATAATTTGAAAGTGGAGTAGTGTCTATGGGGTTTTTGCCTTAAATGACAGAATACATTCCCAA
TATACCAAACATAACTGTTTCCTACTAGTCGGCCGTACGGGCCCTTTCGTCTCGCGCGTTTCGGTGATGA
CGGTGAAAACCTCTGACACATGCAGCTCCCGGAGACGGTCACAGCTTGTCTGTAAGCGGATGCCGGGAGC
AGACAAGCCCGTCAGGGCGCGTCAGCGGGTGTTGGCGGGTGTCGGGGCTGGCTTAACTATGCGGCATCAG
AGCAGATTGTACTGAGAGTGCACCATATGCGGTGTGAAATACCGCACAGATGCGTAAGGAGAAAATACCG
CATCAGGCGGCCTTAAGGGCCTCGTGATACGCCTATTTTTATAGGTTAATGTCATGATAATAATGGTTTC
TTAGACGTCAGGTGGCACTTTTCGGGGAAATGTGCGCGGAACCCCTATTTGTTTATTTTTCTAAATACAT
TCAAATATGTATCCGCTCATGAGACAATAACCCTGATAAATGCTTCAATAATATTGAAAAAGGAAGAGTA
TGAGTATTCAACATTTCCGTGTCGCCCTTATTCCCTTTTTTGCGGCATTTTGCCTTCCTGTTTTTGCTCA
CCCAGAAACGCTGGTGAAAGTAAAAGATGCTGAAGATCAGTTGGGTGCACGAGTGGGTTACATCGAACTG
GATCTCAACAGCGGTAAGATCCTTGAGAGTTTTCGCCCCGAAGAACGTTTTCCAATGATGAGCACTTTTA
AAGTTCTGCTATGTGGCGCGGTATTATCCCGTATTGACGCCGGGCAAGAGCAACTCGGTCGCCGCATACA
CTATTCTCAGAATGACTTGGTTGAGTACTCACCAGTCACAGAAAAGCATCTTACGGATGGCATGACAGTA
AGAGAATTATGCAGTGCTGCCATAACCATGAGTGATAACACTGCGGCCAACTTACTTCTGACAACGATCG
GAGGACCGAAGGAGCTAACCGCTTTTTTGCACAACATGGGGGATCATGTAACTCGCCTTGATCGTTGGGA
ACCGGAGCTGAATGAAGCCATACCAAACGACGAGCGTGACACCACGATGCCTGTAGCAATGGCAACAACG
TTGCGCAAACTATTAACTGGCGAACTACTTACTCTAGCTTCCCGGCAACAATTAATAGACTGGATGGAGG
CGGATAAAGTTGCAGGACCACTTCTGCGCTCGGCCCTTCCGGCTGGCTGGTTTATTGCTGATAAATCTGG
AGCCGGTGAGCGTGGGTCTCGCGGTATCATTGCAGCACTGGGGCCAGATGGTAAGCCCTCCCGTATCGTA
GTTATCTACACGACGGGGAGTCAGGCAACTATGGATGAACGAAATAGACAGATCGCTGAGATAGGTGCCT
CACTGATTAAGCATTGGTAACTGTCAGACCAAGTTTACTCATATATACTTTAGATTGATTTAAAACTTCA
TTTTTAATTTAAAAGGATCTAGGTGAAGATCCTTTTTGATAATCTCATGACCAAAATCCCTTAACGTGAG
TTTTCGTTCCACTGAGCGTCAGACCCCGTAGAAAAGATCAAAGGATCTTCTTGAGATCCTTTTTTTCTGC
GCGTAATCTGCTGCTTGCAAACAAAAAAACCACCGCTACCAGCGGTGGTTTGTTTGCCGGATCAAGAGCT
ACCAACTCTTTTTCCGAAGGTAACTGGCTTCAGCAGAGCGCAGATACCAAATACTGTTCTTCTAGTGTAG
CCGTAGTTAGGCCACCACTTCAAGAACTCTGTAGCACCGCCTACATACCTCGCTCTGCTAATCCTGTTAC
CAGTGGCTGCTGCCAGTGGCGATAAGTCGTGTCTTACCGGGTTGGACTCAAGACGATAGTTACCGGATAA
GGCGCAGCGGTCGGGCTGAACGGGGGGTTCGTGCACACAGCCCAGCTTGGAGCGAACGACCTACACCGAA
CTGAGATACCTACAGCGTGAGCTATGAGAAAGCGCCACGCTTCCCGAAGGGAGAAAGGCGGACAGGTATC
CGGTAAGCGGCAGGGTCGGAACAGGAGAGCGCACGAGGGAGCTTCCAGGGGGAAACGCCTGGTATCTTTA
TAGTCCTGTCGGGTTTCGCCACCTCTGACTTGAGCGTCGATTTTTGTGATGCTCGTCAGGGGGGCGGAGC
CTATGGAAAAACGCCAGCAACGCGGCCTTTTTACGGTTCCTGGCCTTTTGCTGGCCTTTTGCTCACATGT
TCTTTCCTGCGTTATCCCCTGATTCTGTGGATAACCGTATTACCGCCTTTGAGTGAGCTGATACCGCTCG
CCGCAGCCGAACGACCGAGCGCAGCGAGTCAGTGAGCGAGGAAGCGGAAGAGCGCCCAATACGCAAACCG
CCTCTCCCCGCGCGTTGGCCGATTCATTAATGCAGCTGGCACGACAGGTTTCCCGACTGGAAAGCGGGCA
GTGAGCGCAACGCAATTAATGTGAGTTAGCTCACTCATTAGGCACCCCAGGCTTTACACTTTATGCTTCC
GGCTCGTATGTTGTGTGGAATTGTGAGCGGATAACAATTTCACACAGGAAACAGCTATGACCATGATTAC
GCCAAGCTGTAAGTTTAAACATGATCTTACTAACTAACTATTCTCATTTAAATTTTCAGAGCTTAAAAAT
GGCTGAAATCACTCACAACGATGGATAC
